>Addgene plasmid #230652 | AiP1429 - pAAV-AiE2140m-minBG-SYFP2-WPRE3-BGHpA | addgene full sequence | sequence record 466259 | Addgene NGS Result
GTTCGCTCCAAGCTGGGCTGTGTGCACGAACCCCCCGTTCAGCCCGACCGCTGCGCCTTATCCGGTAACT
ATCGTCTTGAGTCCAACCCGGTAAGACACGACTTATCGCCACTGGCAGCAGCCACTGGTAACAGGATTAG
CAGAGCGAGGTATGTAGGCGGTGCTACAGAGTTCTTGAAGTGGTGGCCTAACTACGGCTACACTAGAAGA
ACAGTATTTGGTATCTGCGCTCTGCTGAAGCCAGTTACCTTCGGAAAAAGAGTTGGTAGCTCTTGATCCG
GCAAACAAACCACCGCTGGTAGCGGTGGTTTTTTTGTTTGCAAGCAGCAGATTACGCGCAGAAAAAAAGG
ATCTCAAGAAGATCCTTTGATCTTTTCTACGGGGTCTGACGCTCAGTGGAACGAAAACTCACGTTAAGGG
ATTTTGGTCATGAGATTATCAAAAAGGATCTTCACCTAGATCCTTTTAAATTAAAAATGAAGTTTTAAAT
CAATCTAAAGTATATATGAGTAAACTTGGTCTGACAGTTACCAATGCTTAATCAGTGAGGCACCTATCTC
AGCGATCTGTCTATTTCGTTCATCCATAGTTGCCTGACTCCCCGTCGTGTAGATAACTACGATACGGGAG
GGCTTACCATCTGGCCCCAGTGCTGCAATGATACCGCGAGACCCACGCTCACCGGCTCCAGATTTATCAG
CAATAAACCAGCCAGCCGGAAGGGCCGAGCGCAGAAGTGGTCCTGCAACTTTATCCGCCTCCATCCAGTC
TATTAATTGTTGCCGGGAAGCTAGAGTAAGTAGTTCGCCAGTTAATAGTTTGCGCAACGTTGTTGCCATT
GCTACAGGCATCGTGGTGTCACGCTCGTCGTTTGGTATGGCTTCATTCAGCTCCGGTTCCCAACGATCAA
GGCGAGTTACATGATCCCCCATGTTGTGCAAAAAAGCGGTTAGCTCCTTCGGTCCTCCGATCGTTGTCAG
AAGTAAGTTGGCCGCAGTGTTATCACTCATGGTTATGGCAGCACTGCATAATTCTCTTACTGTCATGCCA
TCCGTAAGATGCTTTTCTGTGACTGGTGAGTACTCAACCAAGTCATTCTGAGAATAGTGTATGCGGCGAC
CGAGTTGCTCTTGCCCGGCGTCAATACGGGATAATACCGCGCCACATAGCAGAACTTTAAAAGTGCTCAT
CATTGGAAAACGTTCTTCGGGGCGAAAACTCTCAAGGATCTTACCGCTGTTGAGATCCAGTTCGATGTAA
CCCACTCGTGCACCCAACTGATCTTCAGCATCTTTTACTTTCACCAGCGTTTCTGGGTGAGCAAAAACAG
GAAGGCAAAATGCCGCAAAAAAGGGAATAAGGGCGACACGGAAATGTTGAATACTCATACTCTTCCTTTT
TCAATATTATTGAAGCATTTATCAGGGTTATTGTCTCATGAGCGGATACATATTTGAATGTATTTAGAAA
AATAAACAAATAGGGGTTCCGCGCACATTTCCCCGAAAAGTGCCACCTGACGTCTAAGAAACCATTATTA
TCATGACATTAACCTATAAAAATAGGCGTATCACGAGGCCCTTTCGTCTCGCGCGTTTCGGTGATGACGG
TGAAAACCTCTGACACATGCAGCTCCCGGAGACGGTCACAGCTTGTCTGTAAGCGGATGCCGGGAGCAGA
CAAGCCCGTCAGGGCGCGTCAGCGGGTGTTGGCGGGTGTCGGGGCTGGCTTAACTATGCGGCATCAGAGC
AGATTGTACTGAGAGTGCACCATAAAATTGTAAACGTTAATATTTTGTTAAAATTCGCGTTAAATTTTTG
TTAAATCAGCTCATTTTTTAACCAATAGACCGAAATCGGCAAAATCCCTTATAAATCAAAAGAATAGCCC
GAGATAGAGT
[37 nt withheld, positions 1901-1937]
AAAGAACGTGGACTCCAACGTCAAAGG
[141 nt withheld, positions 1965-2105]
G
[46 nt withheld, positions 2107-2152]
A
[95 nt withheld, positions 2154-2248]
TATGCGGTGTGAAATACCGCACAGATGCGTAAGGAGAAAATACCGCATCAGGCGCCCCTGCAGGCAGCTG
CGCGCTCGCTCGCTCACTGAGGCCGCCCGGGCAAAGCCCGGGCGTCGGGCGACCTTTGGTCGCCCGGCCT
CAGTGAGCGAGCGAGCGCGCAGAGAGGGAGTGGCCAACTCCATCACTAGGGGTTCCTGCGGCCGCTCGGT
CCGCACGTGAGATCTCATGCCTGCTATTGTCTTCCCAATCCTCCCCCTTGCTGTCCTGCCCCACCCCACC
CCCCAGAATAGAATGACACCTACTCAGACAATGCGATGCAATTTCCTCATTTTATTAGGAAAGGACAGTG
GGAGTGGCACCTTCCAGGGTCAAGGAAGGCACGGGGGAGGGGCAAACAACAGATGGCTGGCAACTAGAAG
GCACAGTCGAAGATCTCTCGAGCCACGGAATTGTCAGTGCCCAACAGCCGAGCCCCTGTCCAGCAGCGGG
CAAGGCAGGCGGCGATGAGTTCCGCCGTGGCAAGAACTAACCAGGATTTATACAAGGAGGAGAAAATGAA
AGCCATACGGGAAGCAATAGCATGATACAAAGGCATTAAAGCAGCGTATCCACATAGCGTAAAAGGAGCA
ACATAGTTAAGAATACCAGTCAATCTTTCACAAATTTTGTAATCCAGAGGTTGATTATGATATCGAATTC
GCGGCCGCGGCGCGCCGTCGACTTACTTGTACAGCTCGTCCATGCCGAGAGTGATCCCGGCGGCGGTCAC
GAACTCCAGCAGGACCATGTGATCGCGCTTCTCGTTGGGGTCTTTGCTCAGCTTGGACTGGTAGCTCAGG
TAGTGGTTGTCGGGCAGCAGCACGGGGCCGTCGCCGATGGGGGTGTTCTGCTGGTAGTGGTCGGCGAGCT
GCACGCCGCCGTCCTCGATGTTGTGGCGGATCTTGAAGTTGGCCTTGATGCCGTTCTTCTGCTTGTCGGC
GGTGATATAGACGTTGTGGCTGTTGTAGTTGTACTCCAGCTTGTGCCCCAGGATGTTGCCGTCCTCCTTG
AAGTCGATGCCCTTCAGCTCGATGCGGTTCACCAGGGTGTCGCCCTCGAACTTCACCTCGGCGCGGGTCT
TGTAGTTGCCGTCGTCCTTGAAGAAGATGGTGCGCTCCTGGACGTAGCCTTCGGGCATGGCGGACTTGAA
GAAGTCGTGCTGCTTCATGTGGTCGGGGTAGCGGGCGAAGCACTGCACGCCGTAGCCCAGGGTGGTCACG
AGGGTGGGCCAGGGCACGGGCAGCTTGCCGGTGGTGCAGATCAGCTTCAGGGTCAGCTTGCCGTAGGTGG
CATCGCCCTCGCCCTCGCCGGACACGCTGAACTTGTGGCCGTTTACGTCGCCGTCCAGCTCGACCAGGAT
GGGCACCACCCCGGTGAACAGCTCCTCGCCCTTGCTCACCATGGTGGCGACCGGTAGCGCTAGCTTCGAA
AGATCTGGATCCCAGAAGCAAATGTAAGCAATAGATGGCTCTGCCCTGACTTTTATGCCCAGCCCGAGCT
CCGCCGGCGTGGGCCATCACTGAGATTTCATAATGGGAAAAAGTCACTTCCTGATCTTCTTTGGTGCAGA
GAGGAAGAACGGTATGTTTCAATGTCCCCTGCTTAAAAAAAAAAAAGTGGGAAGGTTGGCTCATTTTCAT
TGAGAAGAGGAAACTGAAAACTCCAGAGGTTAAACAAATAGGAAGGTTTATTTATTTATTTATTTATTTT
ACAAGCCACAGAGCCAGTTAATGATTCCTAAGTCCCAAGTGGGTGTTACATGTTTGCTTGAAGGCTGGGC
CATGTGACATCCCAGGCTTGGGGACTCTCCTTCATTCTGGCTCCAGGACTCCAGCTCCACGATGCGTCCT
GGCCTCTGGGAGACATGCTTCTGGTTGTGGGGCGCCGGCGATTATTACTCTTACAACGCGTGCGGCCGCA
GGAACCCCTAGTGATGGAGTTGGCCACTCCCTCTCTGCGCGCTCGCTCGCTCACTGAGGCCGGGCGACCA
AAGGTCGCCCGACGCCCGGGCGGCCTCAGTGAGCGAGCGAGCGCGCAGCTGCCTGCAGGACATGTGAGCA
AAAGGCCAGCAAAAGGCCAGGAACCGTAAAAAGGCCGCGTTGCTGGCGTTTTTCCATAGGCTCCGCCCCC
CTGACGAGCATCACAAAAATCGACGCTCAAGTCAGAGGTGGCGAAACCCGACAGGACTATAAAGATACCA
GGCGTTTCCCCCTGGAAGCTCCCTCGTGCGCTCTCCTGTTCCGACCCTGCCGCTTACCGGATACCTGTCC
GCCTTTCTCCCTTCGGGAAGCGTGGCGCTTTCTCATAGCTCACGCTGTAGGTATCTCAGTTCGGTGTAGG
TC
Features (pLannotate 1.2.2; 14 found; start..end, strand, type, name):
    528..1388    -  CDS            AmpR: β-lactamase; bla; confers resistance to ampicillin, carbenicillin, and related antibiotics
   1389..1493    -  promoter       AmpR promoter: bla
   1588..1623    +  CDS            rop (fragment): Rop protein, which maintains plasmids at low copy number; rop
   1725..1774    +  misc_feature   bom (fragment): basis of mobility region from pBR322
   1775..2230    -  rep_origin     f1 ori (sequence partly withheld): f1 bacteriophage origin of replication; arrow indicates direction of (+) strand synthesis
   2249..2300    +  misc_feature   bom (fragment): basis of mobility region from pBR322
   2305..2445    -  repeat_region  AAV2 ITR: inverted terminal repeat of adeno-associated virus serotype 2 inverted
   2563..2674    -  polyA_signal   bGH poly(A) signal: bovine growth hormone polyadenylation signal
   2691..2771    -  misc_feature   WPRE (fragment): woodchuck hepatitis virus posttranscriptional regulatory element
   2777..2934    -  misc_feature   WPRE (fragment): woodchuck hepatitis virus posttranscriptional regulatory element
   2974..3690    -  CDS            SYFP2: SYFP2 is a basic (constitutively fluorescent) yellow fluorescent protein published in 2006, derived from Aequorea victoria. It is reported to be a very rapidly-maturing monomer with moderate acid sensitivity.
   4243..4270    -  repeat_region  AAV2 ITR (fragment): inverted terminal repeat of adeno-associated virus serotype 2 inverted
   4299..4326    -  repeat_region  AAV2 ITR (fragment): inverted terminal repeat of adeno-associated virus serotype 2 inverted
   4399..357     -  rep_origin     ori (across the origin): high-copy-number ColE1/pMB1/pBR322/pUC origin of replication
