[The description below was written by a language model from this plasmid's Addgene catalogue record and pLannotate feature annotations shown in this document.]
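Description:
AiP1429 - pAAV-AiE2140m-minBG-SYFP2-WPRE3-BGHpA is an AAV transfer plasmid built on a pAAV2 backbone and intended for packaging into recombinant adeno-associated virus for delivery to brain tissue. In bacteria it is maintained as a high-copy plasmid through a ColE1/pUC-type origin and selected with ampicillin via the β-lactamase gene and its native promoter. The backbone also carries an f1 phage origin and short remnants of the pBR322 rop and bom regions. The 4,630-nt sequence record shows one complete AAV2 inverted terminal repeat and two short ITR fragments at the opposite end of the cassette. This pattern may simply reflect how hard these structured repeats are to sequence and annotate, but the record does not settle the point.

Between the ITRs lies a compact enhancer-reporter cassette. The AiE2140m enhancer sits upstream of minBG, the promoter named in the catalogue (presumably a minimal beta-globin promoter), which has little activity on its own, so transcription depends on the enhancer. Neither element is annotated in the feature table, though an unannotated stretch between the SYFP2 coding sequence and the fragmentary ITR is where they would be expected. The reporter is SYFP2, a rapidly maturing monomeric yellow fluorescent protein derived from Aequorea victoria. It is followed by WPRE3, a shortened woodchuck hepatitis virus posttranscriptional element detected as two WPRE fragments, which boosts transcript stability and expression while saving packaging space, and by the bovine growth hormone polyadenylation signal.

The construct belongs to a collection of enhancer AAVs for genetic access to cortical cell types. It is used to label with fluorescence the brain cell populations in which AiE2140m is active, although the record does not state which populations those are.
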