Addgene plasmid #230652: AiP1429 - pAAV-AiE2140m-minBG-SYFP2-WPRE3-BGHpA
Purpose: AiE2140m is an enhancer sequence, designed to drive AAV-mediated transgene expression in specific populations of brain cells
Depositing lab: Allen Institute for Brain Science & Bosiljka Tasic. Depositing organization: Allen Institute. Publication: A suite of enhancer AAVs and transgenic mouse lines for genetic access to cortical cell types. Ben-Simon Y, Hooper M, Narayan S, Daigle TL, Dwivedi D, Way SW, Oster A, Stafford DA, Mich JK, Taormina MJ, Martinez RA, Opitz-Araya X, Roth JR, Alexander JR, Allen S, Amster A, Arbuckle J, Ayala A, Baker PM, Bakken TE, Barcelli T, Barta S, Bendrick J, Bertagnolli D, Bielstein C, Bishwakarma P, Bowlus J, Boyer G, Brouner K, Casian B, Casper T, Chakka AB, Chakrabarty R, Chance RK, Chavan S, Clark M, Colbert K, Collman F, Daniel S, Departee M, DiValentin P, Donadio N, Dotson N, Egdorf T, Fliss T, Gabitto M, Garcia J, Gary A, Gasperini M, Gloe J, Goldy J, Gore BB, Graybuck L, Greisman N, Haeseleer F, Halterman C, Haradon Z, Hastings SD, Helback O, Ho W, Hockemeyer D, Huang C, Huff S, Hunker A, Johansen N, Jones D, Juneau Z, Kalmbach B, Kannan M, Khem S, Kussick E, Kutsal R, Larsen R, Lee C, Lee AY, Leibly M, Lenz GH, Li S, Liang E, Lusk N, Madigan Z, Malloy J, Malone J, McCue R, Melchor J, Mollenkopf T, Moosman S, Morin E, Newman D, Ng L, Ngo K, Omstead V, Otto S, Oyama A, Pena N, Pham T, Phillips E, Pom CA, Potekhina L, Ransford S, Ray PL, Rette D, Reynoldson C, Rimorin C, Rocha D, Ruiz A, Sanchez REA, Sawyer L, Sedeno-Cortes A, Sevigny JP, Shapovalova N, Shepard N, Shulga L, Sigler AR, Siverts L, Soliman S, Somasundaram S, Staats B, Stewart K, Szelenyi E, Tieu M, Trader C, Tran A, van Velthoven CTJ, Walker M, Wang Y, Weed N, Wirthlin M, Wood T, Wynalda B, Yao Z, Zhou T, Ariza J, Dee N, Reding M, Ronellenfitch K, Mufti S, Sunkin SM, Smith KA, Esposito L, Waters J, Thyagarajan B, Yao S, Lein ES, Zeng H, Levi BP, Ngai J, Ting JT, Tasic B. Cell. 2025 May 16:S0092-8674(25)00513-6. doi: 10.1016/j.cell.2025.05.002. PubMed 40403729.
Backbone
  Vector backbone: pAAV2
  Vector type: AAV
Growth in bacteria
  Bacterial resistance: Ampicillin, 100 μg/mL
  Growth temperature: 37°C
  Growth strain: NEB Stable
  Copy number: High Copy
Gene/Insert
  Gene/Insert name: SYFP2
  Species: Synthetic
  Promoter: minBG
  Cloning method: Gibson Cloning
Terms and licenses: Academic/Nonprofit Terms; Industry Terms: Not Available to Industry
How to cite: AiP1429 - pAAV-AiE2140m-minBG-SYFP2-WPRE3-BGHpA was a gift from Allen Institute for Brain Science & Bosiljka Tasic (Addgene plasmid # 230652 ; http://n2t.net/addgene:230652 ; RRID:Addgene_230652)
